>Addgene plasmid #62791 | PA-TagRFP-Alpha-5-Integrin-12 | addgene partial sequence | sequence record 135742 | mKate2-TurboRFP-R 5'-TGAAGTGGTGGTTGTTCACG-3'
TTAATCAGCTCTTCGCCCTTAGACACCATGGTGGCGACCGGTGGATCCCGGGCCCGCGGTACCGTGGCAT
CAGAGGTGGCTGGAGGCTTGAGCTGAGCTTTTTCCATGGCGGTGCCATATGGGAGGGAGCGTTTGAAGAA
TCCAAGCTTGTAGAGGATGTAGATGAGTAGACCTAGGAGCAGGAGGCCAAACAGGATGGCTAGGATGATG
ATCCACAGTGGGACGCCATAGCTGCCTTCTGCCTTGGTCCATTGCACAGCTGTGGCCACCTGACGCTCTT
TTTGGGGCAGCTGCCGAGGCAGGATTCGGTAGGGCATCTTCAGGGCTTTGTACACAGCCTCACACTGCAG
GCTAAATGGCTGGTGCTCCCGCTGCAAGAAAGTCTTGGCCCAGACTCGGAAATGCAACTGCAGACTTTGG
CTCTCTTGTTGGTGCAGGGGCCCGAGCTCACAGCGCAGCCTGAAACACTCAGCCTCCGGGCATTTCAGGA
TCTGAGGTCCCGAGGAAGCAGAGCTGCGGCTTGGAGCTTCCCGTTTTTGCTGGTGGTGCAGGGAACCCTC
GGGATCCAACTCCAGGCCCTTTGGGTTAATGGGGTGATTGGTGGTGCAGTTGAGTCCCGTAACTCTGGTC
ACATATAGGAGCTGCTGACCTTCCAGAGCCTGGGGACAGCTGAGTTCCAGCACACCCTGGCTAATGGAGC
TGGGGCCTTGGTTGATGAGCTCATAGACATGGTGGACAGCAGGTCCCAGGTCCTCCTCCTT
