[The description below was written by a language model from this plasmid's Addgene catalogue record.]
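Description:
PA-TagRFP-Alpha-5-Integrin-12 is a mammalian expression plasmid built on the PA-TagRFP backbone and designed to produce a fluorescently labelled human integrin alpha subunit in cultured cells. It is propagated in E. coli as a high-copy plasmid under kanamycin selection, and it carries a neomycin resistance marker so that transfected mammalian cells can be selected with G418 to obtain stable lines. No feature table accompanies the record, so the origin of replication and the exact arrangement of the resistance cassette are not stated. The listed 3′ sequencing primer implies an SV40 polyadenylation signal downstream of the expression unit.

The insert, recorded as unmutated human Alpha5Integrin, is transcribed from the CMV promoter, a strong constitutive promoter in most mammalian cell types. The fluorescent protein is supplied by the backbone and fused to the C terminus of the integrin. The tag field lists it as TagRFP, while the backbone and construct names indicate PA-TagRFP, the photoactivatable variant that is initially dark and becomes red fluorescent after activating illumination. The "12" in the name probably refers to the linker length between the two fusion partners, but the record does not confirm this.

There is one inconsistency. The insert is named alpha-5 integrin, but the linked Entrez gene entry is ITGAV (integrin alpha-V), not ITGA5, so the insert's identity should be verified by sequencing. The stated purpose is localization to focal adhesions. This makes the construct suited to live-cell imaging of adhesion sites, with photoactivation allowing selected integrin populations to be highlighted and tracked. No excitation or emission values are given.
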