Addgene plasmid #62791: PA-TagRFP-Alpha-5-Integrin-12
Purpose: Localization: Focal Adhesions, Excitation:N/A, Emission:N/A
Depositing lab: Michael Davidson. Depositing organization: Florida State University, Tallahassee.
Backbone
  Vector backbone: PA-TagRFP
  Vector type: Mammalian Expression
  Selectable markers: Neomycin (select with G418)
Growth in bacteria
  Bacterial resistance: Kanamycin, 50 μg/mL
  Growth temperature: 37°C
  Growth strain: DH5alpha
  Copy number: High Copy
Gene/Insert
  Gene/Insert name: Alpha5Integrin
  Species: H. sapiens (human)
  Mutation: none
  Entrez Gene: ITGAV (a.k.a. CD51, MSK8, VNRA, VTNR)
  Promoter: CMV
  Tag / fusion protein: TagRFP (C terminal on backbone)
  Cloning method: Unknown
  Sequencing primers: 5′ CMV-F; 3′ SV40pA-R
Terms and licenses: Academic/Nonprofit Terms; Industry Terms
How to cite: PA-TagRFP-Alpha-5-Integrin-12 was a gift from Michael Davidson (Addgene plasmid # 62791 ; http://n2t.net/addgene:62791 ; RRID:Addgene_62791)
